>Addgene plasmid #200943 | RFP-LC3B | addgene full sequence | sequence record 399668 | Addgene NGS Result
GGTCGGAACAGGAGAGCGCACGAGGGAGCTTCCAGGGGGAAACGCCTGGTATCTTTATAGTCCTGTCGGG
TTTCGCCACCTCTGACTTGAGCGTCGATTTTTGTGATGCTCGTCAGGGGGGCGGAGCCTATGGAAAAACG
CCAGCAACGCGGCCTTTTTACGGTTCCTGGCCTTTTGCTGGCCTTTTGCTCACATGTTCTTTCCTGCGTT
ATCCCCTGATTCTGTGGATAACCGTATTACCGCCTTTGAGTGAGCTGATACCGCTCGCCGCAGCCGAACG
ACCGAGCGCAGCGAGTCAGTGAGCGAGGAAGCGGAAGAGCGCCCAATACGCAAACCGCCTCTCCCCGCGC
GTTGGCCGATTCATTAATGCAGCTGTGGAATGTGTGTCAGTTAGGGTGTGGAAAGTCCCCAGGCTCCCCA
GCAGGCAGAAGTATGCAAAGCATGCATCTCAATTAGTCAGCAACCAGGTGTGGAAAGTCCCCAGGCTCCC
CAGCAGGCAGAAGTATGCAAAGCATGCATCTCAATTAGTCAGCAACCATAGTCCCGCCCCTAACTCCGCC
CATCCCGCCCCTAACTCCGCCCAGTTCCGCCCATTCTCCGCCCCATGGCTGACTAATTTTTTTTATTTAT
GCAGAGGCCGAGGCCGCCTCGGCCTCTGAGCTATTCCAGAAGTAGTGAGGAGGCTTTTTTGGAGGCCTAG
GCTTTTGCAAAAAGCTTGGACACAAGACAGGCTTGCGAGATATGTTTGAGAATACCACTTTATCCCGCGT
CAGGGAGAGGCAGTGCGTAAAAAGACGCGGACTCATGTGAAATACTGGTTTTTAGTGCGCCAGATCTCTA
TAATCTCGCGCAACCTATTTTCCCCTCGAACACTTTTTAAGCCGTAGATAAACAGGCTGGGACACTTCAC
ATGAGCGAAAAATACATCGTCACCTGGGACATGTTGCAGATCCATGCACGTAAACTCGCAAGCCGACTGA
TGCCTTCTGAACAATGGAAAGGCATTATTGCCGTAAGCCGTGGCGGTCTGTACCGGGTGCGTTACTGGCG
CGTGAACTGGGTATTCGTCATGTCGATACCGTTTGTATTTCCAGCTACGATCACGACAACCAGCGCGAGC
TTAAAGTGCTGAAACGCGCAGAAGGCGATGGCGAAGGCTTCATCGTTATTGATGACCTGGTGGATACCGG
TGGTACTGCGGTTGCGATTCGTGAAATGTATCCAAAAGCGCACTTTGTCACCATCTTCGCAAAACCGGCT
GGTCGTCCGCTGGTTGATGACTATGTTGTTGATATCCCGCAAGATACCTGGATTGAACAGCCGTGGGATA
TGGGCGTCGTATTCGTCCCGCCAATCTCCGGTCGCTAATCTTTTCAACGCCTGGCACTGCCGGGCGTTGT
TCTTTTTAACTTCAGGCGGGTTACAATAGTTTCCAGTAAGTATTCTGGAGGCTGCATCCATGACACAGGC
AAACCTGAGCGAAACCCTGTTCAAACCCCGCTTTAAACATCCTGAAACCTCGACGCTAGTCCGCCGCTTT
AATCACGGCGCACAACCGCCTGTGCAGTCGGCCCTTGATGGTAAAACCATCCCTCACTGGTATCGCATGA
TTAACCGTCTGATGTGGATCTGGCGCGGCATTGACCCACGCGAAATCCTCGACGTCCAGGCACGTATTGT
GATGAGCGATGCCGAACGTACCGACGATGATTTATACGATACGGTGATTGGCTACCGTGGCGGCAACTGG
ATTTATGAGTGGGCCCCGGATCTTTGTGAAGGAACCTTACTTCTGTGGTGTGACATAATTGGACAAACTA
CCTACAGAGATTTAAAGCTCTAAGGTAAATATAAAATTTTTAAGTGTATAATGTGTTAAACTACTGATTC
TAATTGTTTGTGTATTTTAGATTCCAACCTATGGAACTGATGAATGGGAGCAGTGGTGGAATGCCTTTAA
TGAGGAAAACCTGTTTTGCTCAGAAGAAATGCCATCTAGTGATGATGAGGCTACTGCTGACTCTCAACAT
TCTACTCCTCCAAAAAAGAAGAGAAAGGTAGAAGACCCCAAGGACTTTCCTTCAGAATTGCTAAGTTTTT
TGAGTCATGCTGTGTTTAGTAATAGAACTCTTGCTTGCTTTGCTATTTACACCACAAAGGAAAAAGCTGC
ACTGCTATACAAGAAAATTATGGAAAAATATTCTGTAACCTTTATAAGTAGGCATAACAGTTATAATCAT
AACATACTGTTTTTTCTTACTCCACACAGGCATAGAGTGTCTGCTATTAATAACTATGCTCAAAAATTGT
GTACCTTTAGCTTTTTAATTTGTAAAGGGGTTAATAAGGAATATTTGATGTATAGTGCCTTGACTAGAGA
TCATAATCAGCCATACCACATTTGTAGAGGTTTTACTTGCTTTAAAAAACCTCCCACACCTCCCCCTGAA
CCTGAAACATAAAATGAATGCAATTGTTGTTGTTAACTTGTTTATTGCAGCTTATAATGGTTACAAATAA
AGCAATAGCATCACAAATTTCACAAATAAAGCATTTTTTTCACTGCATTCTAGTTGTGGTTTGTCCAAAC
TCATCAATGTATCTTATCATGTCTGGATCAACTGGATAACTCAAGCTAACCAAAATCATCCCAAACTTCC
CACCCCATACCCTATTACCACTGCCAATTACCTGTGGTTTCATTTACTCTAAACCTGTGATTCCTCTGAA
TTATTTTCATTTTAAAGAAATTGTATTTGTTAAATATGTACTACAAACTTAGTAGTTGGAAGGGCTAATT
CACTCCCAAAGAAGACAAGATATCCTTGATCTGTGGATCTACCACACACAAGGCTACTTCCCTGATTAGC
AGAACTACACACCAGGGCCAGGGGTCAGATATCCACTGACCTTTGGATGGTGCTACAAGCTAGTACCAGT
TGAGCCAGATAAGGTAGAAGAGGCCAATAAAGGAGAGAACACCAGCTTGTTACACCCTGTGAGCCTGCAT
GGGATGGATGACCCGGAGAGAGAAGTGTTAGAGTGGAGGTTTGACAGCCGCCTAGCATTTCATCACGTGG
CCCGAGAGCTGCATCCGGAGTACTTCAAGAACTGCTGATATCGAGCTTGCTACAAGGGACTTTCCGCTGG
GGACTTTCCAGGGAGGCGTGGCCTGGGCGGGACTGGGGAGTGGCGAGCCCTCAGATCCTGCATATAAGCA
GCTGCTTTTTGCCTGTACTGGGTCTCTCTGGTTAGACCAGATCTGAGCCTGGGAGCTCTCTGGCTAACTA
GGGAACCCACTGCTTAAGCCTCAATAAAGCTTGCCTTGAGTGCTTCAAGTAGTGTGTGCCCGTCTGTTGT
GTGACTCTGGTAACTAGAGATCCCTCAGACCCTTTTAGTCAGTGTGGAAAATCTCTAGCAGTGGCGCCCG
AACAGGGACTTGAAAGCGAAAGGGAAACCAGAGGAGCTCTCTCGACGCAGGACTCGGCTTGCTGAAGCGC
GCACGGCAAGAGGCGAGGGGCGGCGACTGGTGAGTACGCCAAAAATTTTGACTAGCGGAGGCTAGAAGGA
GAGAGATGGGTGCGAGAGCGTCAGTATTAAGCGGGGGAGAATTAGATCGCGATGGGAAAAAATTCGGTTA
AGGCCAGGGGGAAAGAAAAAATATAAATTAAAACATATAGTATGGGCAAGCAGGGAGCTAGAACGATTCG
CAGTTAATCCTGGCCTGTTAGAAACATCAGAAGGCTGTAGACAAATACTGGGACAGCTACAACCATCCCT
TCAGACAGGATCAGAAGAACTTAGATCATTATATAATACAGTAGCAACCCTCTATTGTGTGCATCAAAGG
ATAGAGATAAAAGACACCAAGGAAGCTTTAGACAAGATAGAGGAAGAGCAAAACAAAAGTAAGACCACCG
CACAGCAAGCGGCCGCTGATCTTCAGACCTGGAGGAGGAGATATGAGGGACAATTGGAGAAGTGAATTAT
ATAAATATAAAGTAGTAAAAATTGAACCATTAGGAGTAGCACCCACCAAGGCAAAGAGAAGAGTGGTGCA
GAGAGAAAAAAGAGCAGTGGGAATAGGAGCTTTGTTCCTTGGGTTCTTGGGAGCAGCAGGAAGCACTATG
GGCGCAGCGTCAATGACGCTGACGGTACAGGCCAGACAATTATTGTCTGGTATAGTGCAGCAGCAGAACA
ATTTGCTGAGGGCTATTGAGGCGCAACAGCATCTGTTGCAACTCACAGTCTGGGGCATCAAGCAGCTCCA
GGCAAGAATCCTGGCTGTGGAAAGATACCTAAAGGATCAACAGCTCCTGGGGATTTGGGGTTGCTCTGGA
AAACTCATTTGCACCACTGCTGTGCCTTGGAATGCTAGTTGGAGTAATAAATCTCTGGAACAGATTTGGA
ATCACACGACCTGGATGGAGTGGGACAGAGAAATTAACAATTACACAAGCTTAATACACTCCTTAATTGA
AGAATCGCAAAACCAGCAAGAAAAGAATGAACAAGAATTATTGGAATTAGATAAATGGGCAAGTTTGTGG
AATTGGTTTAACATAACAAATTGGCTGTGGTATATAAAATTATTCATAATGATAGTAGGAGGCTTGGTAG
GTTTAAGAATAGTTTTTGCTGTACTTTCTATAGTGAATAGAGTTAGGCAGGGATATTCACCATTATCGTT
TCAGACCCACCTCCCAACCCCGAGGGGACCCGACAGGCCCGAAGGAATAGAAGAAGAAGGTGGAGAGAGA
GACAGAGACAGATCCATTCGATTAGTGAACGGATCTCGACGGTATCGCCGAATTCACAAATGGCAGTATT
CATCCACAATTTTAAAAGAAAAGGGGGGATTGGGGGGTACAGTGCAGGGGAAAGAATAGTAGACATAATA
GCAACAGACATACAAACTAAAGAATTACAAAAACAAATTACAAAAATTCAAAATTTTCGGGTTTATTACA
GGGACAGCAGAGATCCACTTTGGCTGATACGCGTGGGGTTGGGGTTGCGCCTTTTCCAAGGCAGCCCTGG
GTTTGCGCAGGGACGCGGCTGCTCTGGGCGTGGTTCCGGGAAACGCAGCGGCGCCGACCCTGGGTCTCGC
ACATTCTTCACGTCCGTTCGCAGCGTCACCCGGATCTTCGCCGCTACCCTTGTGGGCCCCCCGGCGACGC
TTCCTGCTCCGCCCCTAAGTCGGGAAGGTTCCTTGCGGTTCGCGGCGTGCCGGACGTGACAAACGGAAGC
CGCACGTCTCACTAGTACCCTCGCAGACGGACAGCGCCAGGGAGCAATGGCAGCGCGCCGACCGCGATGG
GCTGTGGCCAATAGCGGCTGCTCAGCAGGGCGCGCCGAGAGCAGCGGCCGGGAAGGGGCGGTGCGGGAGG
CGGGGTGTGGGGCGGTAGTGTGGGCCCTGTTCCTGCCCGCGCGGTGTTCCGCATTCTGCAAGCCTCCGGA
GCGCACGTCGGCAGTCGGCTCCCTCGTTGACCGAATCACCGACCTCTCTCCCCAGCCGCGGGCTAGCGCC
ACCATGAAAAAGCCTGAACTCACCGCGACGTCTGTCGAGAAGTTTCTGATCGAAAAGTTCGACAGCGTCT
CCGACCTGATGCAGCTCTCGGAGGGCGAAGAATCTCGTGCTTTCAGCTTCGATGTAGGAGGGCGTGGATA
TGTCCTGCGGGTAAATAGCTGCGCCGATGGTTTCTACAAAGATCGTTATGTTTATCGGCACTTTGCATCG
GCCGCGCTCCCGATTCCGGAAGTGCTTGACATTGGGGAATTTAGCGAGAGCCTGACCTATTGCATCTCCC
GCCGTGCACAGGGTGTCACGTTGCAAGACCTGCCTGAAACCGAACTGCCCGCTGTTCTGCAGCCGGTCGC
GGAGGCCATGGATGCGATCGCTGCGGCCGATCTTAGCCAGACGAGCGGGTTCGGCCCATTCGGACCGCAA
GGAATCGGTCAATACACTACATGGCGTGATTTCATATGCGCGATTGCTGATCCCCATGTGTATCACTGGC
AAACTGTGATGGACGACACCGTCAGTGCGTCCGTCGCGCAGGCTCTCGATGAGCTGATGCTTTGGGCCGA
GGACTGCCCCGAAGTCCGGCACCTCGTGCACGCGGATTTCGGCTCCAACAATGTCCTGACGGACAATGGC
CGCATAACAGCGGTCATTGACTGGAGCGAGGCGATGTTCGGGGATTCCCAATACGAGGTCGCCAACATCT
TCTTCTGGAGGCCGTGGTTGGCTTGTATGGAGCAGCAGACGCGCTACTTCGAGCGGAGGCATCCGGAGCT
TGCAGGATCGCCGCGGCTCCGGGCGTATATGCTCCGCATTGGTCTTGACCAACTCTATCAGAGCTTGGTT
GACGGCAATTTCGATGATGCAGCTTGGGCGCAGGGTCGATGCGACGCAATCGTCCGATCCGGAGCCGGGA
CTGTCGGGCGTACACAAATCGCCCGCAGAAGCGCGGCCGTCTGGACCGATGGCTGTGTAGAAGTACTCGC
CGATAGTGGAAACCGACGCCCCAGCACTCGTCCGAGGGCAAAGGAACGTACGGGAAGCGGAGCTACTAAC
TTCAGCCTGCTGAAGCAGGCTGGAGACGTGGAGGAGAACCCTGGACCTGGATCCATGGCCTCCTCCGAGG
ACGTCATCAAGGAGTTCATGCGCTTCAAGGTGCGCATGGAGGGCTCCGTGAACGGCCACGAGTTCGAGAT
CGAGGGCGAGGGCGAGGGCCGCCCCTACGAGGGCACCCAGACCGCCAAGCTGAAGGTGACCAAGGGCGGC
CCCCTGCCCTTCGCCTGGGACATCCTGTCCCCTCAGTTCCAGTACGGCTCCAAGGCCTACGTGAAGCACC
CCGCCGACATCCCCGACTACTTGAAGCTGTCCTTCCCCGAGGGCTTCAAGTGGGAGCGCGTGATGAACTT
CGAGGACGGCGGCGTGGTGACCGTGACCCAGGACTCCTCCCTGCAGGACGGCGAGTTCATCTACAAGGTG
AAGCTGCGCGGCACCAACTTCCCCTCCGACGGCCCCGTAATGCAGAAGAAGACCATGGGCTGGGAGGCCT
CCACCGAGCGGATGTACCCCGAGGACGGCGCCCTGAAGGGCGAGATCAAGATGAGGCTGAAGCTGAAGGA
CGGCGGCCACTACGACGCCGAGGTCAAGACCACCTACATGGCCAAGAAGCCCGTGCAGCTGCCCGGCGCC
TACAAGACCGACATCAAGCTGGACATCACCTCCCACAACGAGGACTACACCATCGTGGAACAGTACGAGC
GCGCCGAGGGCCGCCACTCCACCGGCGCCTCTAGAATGCCGTCGGAGAAGACCTTCAAGCAGCGCCGCAC
CTTCGAACAAAGAGTAGAAGATGTCCGACTTATTCGAGAGCAGCATCCAACCAAAATCCCGGTGATAATA
GAACGATACAAGGGTGAGAAGCAGCTTCCTGTTCTGGATAAAACAAAGTTCCTTGTACCTGACCATGTCA
ACATGAGTGAGCTCATCAAGATAATTAGAAGGCGCTTACAGCTCAATGCTAATCAGGCCTTCTTCCTGTT
GGTGAACGGACACAGCATGGTCAGCGTCTCCACACCAATCTCAGAGGTGTATGAGAGTGAGAAAGATGAA
GATGGATTCCTGTACATGGTCTATGCCTCCCAGGAGACGTTCGGGATGAAATTGTCAGTGTAACTCGAGA
CCTAGAAAAACATGGAGCAATCACAAGTAGCAATACAGCAGCTACCAATGCTGATTGTGCCTGGCTAGAA
GCACAAGAGGAGGAGGAGGTGGGTTTTCCAGTCACACCTCAGGTACCTTTAAGACCAATGACTTACAAGG
CAGCTGTAGATCTTAGCCACTTTTTAAAAGAAAAGGGGGGACTGGAAGGGCTAATTCACTCCCAACGAAG
ACAAAATCGTCGAGAGATGCTGCATATAAGCAGCTGCTTTTTGCTTGTACTGGGTCTCTCTGGTTAGACC
AGATCTGAGCCTGGGAGCTCTCTGGCTAACTAGGGAACCCACTGCTTAAGCCTCAATAAAGCTTGCCTTG
AGTGCTTCAAGTAGTGTGTGCCCGTCTGTTGTGTGACTCTGGTAACTAGAGATCCCTCAGACCCTTTTAG
TCAGTGTGGAAAATCTCTAGCAGTAGTAGTTCATGTCATCTTATTATTCAGTATTTATAACTTGCAAAGA
AATGAATATCAGAGAGTGAGAGGCCTTGACATTATAATAGATTTAGCAGGAATTGAACTAGGAGTGGAGC
ACACAGGCAAAGCTGCAGAAGTACTTGGAAGAAGCCACCAGAGATACTCACGATTCTGCACATACCTGGC
TAATCCCAGATCCTAAGGATTACATTAAGTTTACTAACATTTATATAATGATTTATAGTTTAAAGTATAA
ACTTATCTAATTTACTATTCTGACAGATATTAATTAATCCTCAAATATCATAAGAGATGATTACTATTAT
CCCCATTTAACACAAGAGGAAACTGAGAGGGAAAGATGTTGAAGTAATTTTCCCACAATTACAGCATCCG
TTAGTTACGACTCTATGATCTTCTGACACAAATTCCATTTACTCCTCACCCTATGACTCAGTCGAATATA
TCAAAGTTATGGACATTATGCTAAGTAACAAATTACCCTTTTATATAGTAAATACTGAGTAGATTGAGAG
AAGAAATTGTTTGCAAACCTGAATAGCTTCAAGAAGAAGAGAAGTGAGGATAAGAATAACAGTTGTCATT
TAACAAGTTTTAACAAGTAACTTGGTTAGAAAGGGATTCAAATGCATAAAGCAAGGGATAAATTTTTCTG
GCAACAAGACTATACAATATAACCTTAAATATGACTTCAAATAATTGTTGGAACTTGATAAAACTAATTA
AATATTATTGAAGATTATCAATATTATAAATGTAATTTACTTTTAAAAAGGGAACATAGAAATGTGTATC
ATTAGAGTAGAAAACAATCCTTATTATCACAATTTGTCAAAACAAGTTTGTTATTAACACAAGTAGAATA
CTGCATTCAATTAAGTTGACTGCAGATTTTGTGTTTTGTTAAAATTAGAAAGAGATAACAACAATTTGAA
TTATTGAAAGTAACATGTAAATAGTTCTACATACGTTCTTTTGACATCTTGTTCAATCATTGATCGAAGT
TCTTTATCTTGGAAGAATTTGTTCCAAAGACTCTGAAATAAGGAAAACAATCTATTATATAGTCTCACAC
CTTTGTTTTACTTTTAGTGATTTCAATTTAATAATGTAAATGGTTAAAATTTATTCTTCTCTGAGATCAT
TTCACATTGCAGATAGAAAACCTGAGACTGGGGTAATTTTTATTAAAATCTAATTTAATCTCAGAAACAC
ATCTTTATTCTAACATCAATTTTTCCAGTTTGATATTATCATATAAAGTCAGCCTTCCTCATCTGCAGGT
TCCACAACAAAAATCCAACCAACTGTGGATCAAAAATATTGGGAAAAAATTAAAAATAGCAATACAACAA
TAAAAAAATACAAATCAGAAAAACAGCACAGTATAACAACTTTATTTAGCATTTACAATCTATTAGGTAT
TATAAGTAATCTAGCCAGATCCTCTACGCCGGACGCATCGTGGCCGGCATCACCGGCGCCACAGGTGCGG
TTGCTGGCGCCTATATCGCCGACATCACCGATGGGGAAGATCGGGCTCGCCACTTCGGGCTCATGAGCGC
TTGTTTCGGCGTGGGTATGGTGGCAGGCCCCGTGGCCGGGGGACTGTTGGGCGCCATCTCCTTGCATGCA
CCATTCCTTGCGGCGGCGGTGCTCAACGGCCTCAACCTACTACTGGGCTGCTTCCTAATGCAGGAGTCGC
ATAAGGGAGAGCGTCGAATGGTGCACTCTCAGTACAATCTGCTCTGATGCCGCATAGTTAAGCCAGCCCC
GACACCCGCCAACACCCGCTGACGCGCCCTGACGGGCTTGTCTGCTCCCGGCATCCGCTTACAGACAAGC
TGTGACCGTCTCCGGGAGCTGCATGTGTCAGAGGTTTTCACCGTCATCACCGAAACGCGCGAGACGAAAG
GGCCTCGTGATACGCCTATTTTTATAGGTTAATGTCATGATAATAATGGTTTCTTAGACGTCAGGTGGCA
CTTTTCGGGGAAATGTGCGCGGAACCCCTATTTGTTTATTTTTCTAAATACATTCAAATATGTATCCGCT
CATGAGACAATAACCCTGATAAATGCTTCAATAATATTGAAAAAGGAAGAGTATGAGTATTCAACATTTC
CGTGTCGCCCTTATTCCCTTTTTTGCGGCATTTTGCCTTCCTGTTTTTGCTCACCCAGAAACGCTGGTGA
AAGTAAAAGATGCTGAAGATCAGTTGGGTGCACGAGTGGGTTACATCGAACTGGATCTCAACAGCGGTAA
GATCCTTGAGAGTTTTCGCCCCGAAGAACGTTTTCCAATGATGAGCACTTTTAAAGTTCTGCTATGTGGC
GCGGTATTATCCCGTATTGACGCCGGGCAAGAGCAACTCGGTCGCCGCATACACTATTCTCAGAATGACT
TGGTTGAGTACTCACCAGTCACAGAAAAGCATCTTACGGATGGCATGACAGTAAGAGAATTATGCAGTGC
TGCCATAACCATGAGTGATAACACTGCGGCCAACTTACTTCTGACAACGATCGGAGGACCGAAGGAGCTA
ACCGCTTTTTTGCACAACATGGGGGATCATGTAACTCGCCTTGATCGTTGGGAACCGGAGCTGAATGAAG
CCATACCAAACGACGAGCGTGACACCACGATGCCTGTAGCAATGGCAACAACGTTGCGCAAACTATTAAC
TGGCGAACTACTTACTCTAGCTTCCCGGCAACAATTAATAGACTGGATGGAGGCGGATAAAGTTGCAGGA
CCACTTCTGCGCTCGGCCCTTCCGGCTGGCTGGTTTATTGCTGATAAATCTGGAGCCGGTGAGCGTGGGT
CTCGCGGTATCATTGCAGCACTGGGGCCAGATGGTAAGCCCTCCCGTATCGTAGTTATCTACACGACGGG
GAGTCAGGCAACTATGGATGAACGAAATAGACAGATCGCTGAGATAGGTGCCTCACTGATTAAGCATTGG
TAACTGTCAGACCAAGTTTACTCATATATACTTTAGATTGATTTAAAACTTCATTTTTAATTTAAAAGGA
TCTAGGTGAAGATCCTTTTTGATAATCTCATGACCAAAATCCCTTAACGTGAGTTTTCGTTCCACTGAGC
GTCAGACCCCGTAGAAAAGATCAAAGGATCTTCTTGAGATCCTTTTTTTCTGCGCGTAATCTGCTGCTTG
CAAACAAAAAAACCACCGCTACCAGCGGTGGTTTGTTTGCCGGATCAAGAGCTACCAACTCTTTTTCCGA
AGGTAACTGGCTTCAGCAGAGCGCAGATACCAAATACTGTTCTTCTAGTGTAGCCGTAGTTAGGCCACCA
CTTCAAGAACTCTGTAGCACCGCCTACATACCTCGCTCTGCTAATCCTGTTACCAGTGGCTGCTGCCAGT
GGCGATAAGTCGTGTCTTACCGGGTTGGACTCAAGACGATAGTTACCGGATAAGGCGCAGCGGTCGGGCT
GAACGGGGGGTTCGTGCACACAGCCCAGCTTGGAGCGAACGACCTACACCGAACTGAGATACCTACAGCG
TGAGCTATGAGAAAGCGCCACGCTTCCCGAAGGGAGAAAGGCGGACAGGTATCCGGTAAGCGGCAG
Features (pLannotate 1.2.2; 31 found; start..end, strand, type, name):
    319..375     +  CDS            lacI (fragment): lac repressor; lacI; The lac repressor binds to the lac operator to inhibit transcription in E. coli. This inhibition can be relieved by adding lactose or isopropyl-β-D-thiogalactopyranoside (IPTG).
    382..711     +  promoter       SV40 promoter: SV40 enhancer and early promoter
    911..1030    +  CDS            gpt (fragment): XGPT_ECOLI - Also known as gpp, gxu. Experimental evidence at protein level: Swiss-Prot protein existence level 1. Purine salvage pathway enzyme that catalyzes the transfer of the ribosyl-5-phosphate group from 5-phospho-alpha-D-ribose 1- diphosphate (PRPP) to the N9 position of the 6-oxopurines guanine and xanthine to form the corresponding ribonucleotides GMP (guanosine 5'- monophosphate) and XMP (xanthosine 5'-monophosphate), with the release of PPi. To a lesser extent, also acts on hypoxanthine (PubMed:9100006, PubMed:3886014). Does not ribophosphorylate adenine (PubMed:3886014). From Esch
   1030..1365    +  CDS            gpt (fragment): XGPT_ECOLI - Also known as gpp, gxu. Experimental evidence at protein level: Swiss-Prot protein existence level 1. Purine salvage pathway enzyme that catalyzes the transfer of the ribosyl-5-phosphate group from 5-phospho-alpha-D-ribose 1- diphosphate (PRPP) to the N9 position of the 6-oxopurines guanine and xanthine to form the corresponding ribonucleotides GMP (guanosine 5'- monophosphate) and XMP (xanthosine 5'-monophosphate), with the release of PPi. To a lesser extent, also acts on hypoxanthine (PubMed:9100006, PubMed:3886014). Does not ribophosphorylate adenine (PubMed:3886014). From Esch
   1460..1765    +  CDS            frsA (fragment): FRSA_ECOLI - Also known as yafA. Experimental evidence at protein level: Swiss-Prot protein existence level 1. Catalyzes the hydrolysis of esters (PubMed:15808744). Displays esterase activity toward pNP-butyrate (PubMed:15808744). May stimulate mixed-acid fermentation by acting as a fermentation/respiration switch that down-regulates respiration and up- regulates fermentation rates (PubMed:15169777). From Escherichia coli (strain K12).
   1769..1843    +  CDS            small t antigen (fragment): SV40 (simian virus 40) small t antigen
   1845..1910    +  intron         small t intron: SV40 (simian virus 40) small t antigen intron
   2040..2060    +  CDS            SV40 NLS: nuclear localization signal of SV40 (simian virus 40) large T antigen
   2379..2462    +  CDS            large T antigen (fragment): large T antigen from SV40 (simian virus 40)
   2485..2619    +  polyA_signal   SV40 poly(A) signal: SV40 polyadenylation signal
   2786..3115    +  CDS            nef (fragment): NEF_HV1BR - Experimental evidence at protein level: Swiss-Prot protein existence level 1. Extracellular Nef protein targets CD4(+) T-lymphocytes for apoptosis by interacting with CXCR4 surface receptors (PubMed:14990729). From Human immunodeficiency virus type 1 group M subtype B (isolate BRU/LAI) (HIV-1).
   3163..3420    +  LTR            5' LTR (truncated): truncated 5' long terminal repeat (LTR) from HIV-1
   3467..3592    +  misc_feature   HIV-1 Ψ: packaging signal of human immunodeficiency virus type 1
   3576..3939    +  CDS            HIV-1 gag (fragment): gag protein from human immunodeficiency virus 1; gag
   4085..4318    +  misc_feature   RRE: The Rev response element (RRE) of HIV-1 allows for Rev-dependent mRNA export from the nucleus to the cytoplasm.
   4695..4795    +  CDS            Rev (fragment): human immunodeficiency virus 1 (HIV-1) Rev protein; rev; enhances nuclear export of unspliced and incompletely spliced viral mRNAs
   4840..4957    +  misc_feature   cPPT/CTS: central polypurine tract and central termination sequence of HIV-1
   5005..5515    +  promoter       hPGK promoter: human phosphoglycerate kinase 1 promoter
   5534..6556    +  CDS            hph: KHYB_ECOLX - Experimental evidence at protein level: Swiss-Prot protein existence level 1. The aminoglycoside phosphotransferases achieve inactivation of their antibiotic substrates by phosphorylation. Only phosphorylates hygromycin and closely related compounds such as demethyl analogs and destomycin. From Escherichia coli.
   6635..7309    +  CDS            mRFP1: mRFP1 is a basic (constitutively fluorescent) red fluorescent protein published in 2002, derived from Discosoma sp.. It is reported to be a somewhat slowly-maturing monomer with low acid sensitivity.
   7316..7690    +  CDS            LC3B: human LC3 protein; MAP1LC3B; Atg8 family member found on autophagosomes
   7675..7881    +  CDS            nef (fragment): NEF_HV1Z2 - Experimental evidence at protein level: Swiss-Prot protein existence level 1. Extracellular Nef protein targets CD4(+) T-lymphocytes for apoptosis by interacting with CXCR4 surface receptors. From Human immunodeficiency virus type 1 group M subtype D (isolate Z2/CDC-Z34) (HIV-1).
   7883..7914    +  LTR            3' LTR (ΔU3) (fragment): self-inactivating 3' long terminal repeat (LTR) from HIV-1
   7962..8142    +  LTR            5' LTR (truncated): truncated 5' long terminal repeat (LTR) from HIV-1
   9104..9202    -  CDS            TBC1D5 (fragment): TBCD5_HUMAN - Also known as KIAA0210. Experimental evidence at protein level: Swiss-Prot protein existence level 1. May act as a GTPase-activating protein (GAP) for Rab family protein(s). May act as a GAP for RAB7A. Can displace RAB7A and retromer CSC subcomplex from the endosomal membrane to the cytosol; at least retromer displacement seems to require its catalytic activity (PubMed:19531583, PubMed:20923837). Required for retrograde transport of cargo proteins from endosomes to the trans-Golgi network (TGN); the function seems to require its catalytic activity. Involved in regulation of autop
   9608..9887    +  CDS            TcR (fragment): tetracycline efflux protein; tet; confers resistance to tetracycline
   9888..9936    -  misc_feature   bom (fragment): basis of mobility region from pBR322
  10038..10073   -  CDS            rop (fragment): Rop protein, which maintains plasmids at low copy number; rop
  10168..10272   +  promoter       AmpR promoter: bla
  10273..11133   +  CDS            AmpR: β-lactamase; bla; confers resistance to ampicillin, carbenicillin, and related antibiotics
  11304..136     +  rep_origin     ori (across the origin): high-copy-number ColE1/pMB1/pBR322/pUC origin of replication
