[The description below was written by a language model from this plasmid's Addgene catalogue record and pLannotate feature annotations shown in this document.]
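Description:
RFP-LC3B is an HIV-1-based lentiviral transfer plasmid built on the pTRIP backbone, about 11.8 kb in the sequenced record, for stable expression of a red fluorescent LC3B reporter in mammalian cells. It is propagated in E. coli through a ColE1/pUC-type origin and selected with ampicillin via the β-lactamase gene. Outside the proviral region the annotation picks up remnants of older vector lineages: an SV40 promoter followed by gpt fragments, SV40 small t intron and poly(A) sequences, and partial tetracycline resistance, bom and rop segments from pBR322. A short hit to TBC1D5 is also listed; these fragmentary matches appear to be backbone carry-over rather than functional payload.

The viral cassette contains a 5' LTR, the Ψ packaging signal with a partial gag sequence, the Rev response element for Rev-dependent nuclear export of the genomic RNA, and the cPPT/CTS, a central element of the HIV-1 genome commonly included to improve transduction. It ends in a ΔU3 self-inactivating 3' LTR. Internally, a human PGK promoter lies upstream of the hygromycin phosphotransferase gene (hph), followed closely by mRFP1 joined at its C-terminal end to human LC3B (MAP1LC3B). No separate promoter is annotated for the fusion, and the short gap between hph and mRFP1 carries no annotation, so how the two coding regions are linked (for example by a self-cleaving peptide) is not stated in the record. Hygromycin would allow selection of transduced cells.

Placing RFP at the N-terminus leaves the LC3B C-terminus free for processing and lipid conjugation, so relocalisation of red fluorescence onto membranes reports LC3B lipidation, the stated purpose of the construct.
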