Addgene plasmid #200943: RFP-LC3B
Purpose: RFP fused with LC3B for reporting LC3B lipidation
Depositing lab: Nir Hacohen. Depositing organization: Broad Institute. Publication: Human STING is a proton channel. Liu B, Carlson RJ, Pires IS, Gentili M, Feng E, Hellier Q, Schwartz MA, Blainey PC, Irvine DJ, Hacohen N. Science. 2023 Aug 4;381(6657):508-514. doi: 10.1126/science.adf8974. Epub 2023 Aug 3. PubMed 37535724.
Backbone
  Vector backbone: pTRIP
  Vector type: Lentiviral
Growth in bacteria
  Bacterial resistance: Ampicillin, 100 μg/mL
  Growth temperature: 30°C
  Growth strain: NEB Stable
  Copy number: Unknown
Gene/Insert
  Gene/Insert name: LC3B
  Species: H. sapiens (human)
  Entrez Gene: MAP1LC3B (a.k.a. ATG8F, LC3B, MAP1A/1BLC3, MAP1LC3B-a)
Terms and licenses: Academic/Nonprofit Terms; Industry Terms: Not Available to Industry
How to cite: RFP-LC3B was a gift from Nir Hacohen (Addgene plasmid # 200943 ; http://n2t.net/addgene:200943 ; RRID:Addgene_200943)
